>Addgene plasmid #202010 | pMOD_D-CmYLCV-NbGP41P-sfGFP-VP64-GB1 | addgene full sequence | sequence record 401184 | Addgene NGS Result
GAGCTCAGTGTTTTGCAGGTGTGATGAAAAGCCTTAGGGTCAGGTGGCACTTTTCTGGGAAATGTGCGAT
GAACCCCTATTTGTTTATTTTTCTAAATACATTCAAATATGTATCCGCTAATGAGACAATAACCCTGATA
AATGCTTCAATTATATTGAAAAAGGAAGAGTATGAGTATCCAACATTTCCGTGTCGCCCTTATTCACTTT
TTTGCGGCCTTCTGCCTTCCTGTTTTTGCTCACCCAGAAACGCTGGTGAAAGTAAAAGATGCTGAAGATC
AGTTGGGTGCCCGAGTGGGTTACATTGAACTGGATCTCAACAGCGGCAAAATCTTAGAGAGTTTTCGCCC
CGAAGAACGCTTCCCAATGATGAGCACTTTCAAAGTTCTGCTATGTGGCGCGGTGTTATCCCGTATTGAT
GCTGGGCAAGAGCAACTCGGTCGCCGCATACACTATTCTCAGAATGACTTGGTTGAGTATTCACCAGTCA
CAGAAAAGCATCTTACGGATGGCATGACAGTAAGAGAATTATGTAGTGCTGCCATAACCATGAGTGATAA
CACTGCGGCCAACTTACTTCTGACAACGATTGGAGGACCGAAGGAGCTAACCGCTTTTTTGCACAACATG
GGGGATCATGTAACTCGCCTTGATCGTTGGGAACCGGAGCTGAATGAAGCCATACCAAACGACGAGCGTG
ACACCACGATGCCTGTAGCAATGGCAACAACTCTCCGCAAACTATTAACTGGCGAACTACTTACTCTTGC
TTCACGCCAGCAACTCATTGACTGGATGGAGGCGGACAAAGTTGCAGGACCACTTCTGCGCTCGGCACTT
CCGGCTGGCTGGTTTATTGCTGATAAATCTGGAGCCGGTGAGCGTGGCTCTCGCGGTATCATTGCAGCAC
TGGGGCCAGATGGTAAGCCCTCCCGTATCGTAGTTATCTACACGACGGGGAGTCAGGCAACTATGGATGA
ACGAAATAGACAGATCGCTGAGATAGGTGCCTCACTGATTAAGCATTGGTAACTGTCAGACGAAGGGAAA
TAAATAGTAGCCCGCCTGATGTGCGGGCTTTTTTTTGGTGGTGGTTACCAGTGTCGCTTAGCTACCGTAG
GTCCTCTTAGGCGGTCCGATTAGCGACATAGTCATCAATGCCTTGACGGCAAAATCCCTTAACGTGAGTT
TTCGTTCCACTGAGCGTCAGACCCCGTAGAAAAGATCAAAGGATCTTCTTGAGATCCTTTTTTTCTGCGC
GTAATCTGCTGCTTGCAAACAAAAAAACCACCGCTACCAGCGGTGGTTTGTTTGCCGGATCAAGAGCTAC
TAACTCTTTTTCCGAAGGTAACTGGCTTCAGCAGAGCGCAGATACCAAATACTGTTCTTCTAGTGTAGCC
GTAGTTAGGCCACCACTTCAAGAACTCTGTAGCACCGCCTACATACCTCGCTCTGCTAATCCTGTTACCA
GTGGCTGCTGCCAGTGGCGATAAGTCGTGTCTTACCGGGTTGGACTCAAGACGATAGTTACCGGATAAGG
CGCAGCGGTCGGGCTGAACGGGGGGTTCGTGCTCACAGCCCAGCTTGGAGCGAACGACCTACACCGAACT
GAGATACCTACAGCGTGAGCTATGAGAAAGCGCCACGCTTCCCGAAGGGAGAAAGGCGGACAGGTATCCG
GTAAGCGGCAGGGTCGGAACAGGAGAGCGCACGAGGGAGCTTCCAGGGGGAAACGCCTGGTATCTTTATA
GTCCTGTCGGGTTTCGCCACCTATGACTTGAGCGTCGATTTTTGTGATGCTCGTCAGGGGGGCGGAGCCT
ATGGAAAAACGCCAGCAACGCGGCCTTTTTACGGTTCCTGGCCTTTTGCTGGCCTTTTGCTCACATGTTC
TTTCCTGCGTTATCCCCTGATTCTGTGGATAACCGTATTACCGCCTTTGAGTGAGCTGATACCGCTCGCC
GCAGCCGAACGACCGAGCGCAGCGAGTCAGTGAGCGAGGAAGCGGAAGAGCGCCCACCTGCTTTTTCCCG
GCGCGCCGGAGTGGCAGACATACTGTCCCACAAATGAAGATGGAATCTGTAAAAGAAAACGCGTGAAATA
ATGCGTCTGACAAAGGTTAGGTCGGCTGCCTTTAATCAATACCAAAGTGGTCCCTACCACGATGGAAAAA
CTGTGCAGTCGGTTTGGCTTTTTCTGACGAACAAATAAGATTCGTGGCCGACAGGTGGGGGTCCACCATG
TGAAGGCATCTTCAGACTCCAATAATGGAGCAATGACGTAAGGGCTTACGAAATAAGTAAGGGTAGTTTG
GGAAATGTCCACTCACCCGTCAGTCTATAAATACTTAGCCCCTCCCTCATTGTTAAGGGAGCAAAATCTC
AGAGAGATAGTCCTAGAGAGAGAAAGAGAGCAAGTAGCCTAGAAGTAGTCAAGGCGGCGAAGTATTCAGG
CACGTGGCCAGGAAGAAGAAAAGCCAAGACGACGAAAACAGGTAAGAGCTAAGCTTAATGGAGGTGCAGC
TGGTGGAATCTGGGGGCGGACTGGTGCAGCCCGGGGGATCTCTGCGGCTGTCCTGCGCCGCCTCTGGCTC
CATCTCTAGCGTGGATGTGATGTCCTGGTACAGGCAGGCCCCTGGCAAGCAGAGGGAACTGGTGGCCTTC
ATTACTGATAGGGGAAGAACCAATTACAAAGTGAGCGTGAAAGGCCGCTTCACTATCAGCCGGGATAATT
CTAAGAATATGGTGTATCTGCAGATGAACAGCCTGAAGCCAGAAGACACTGCCGACTATCTGTGCAGGGC
TGAGTCCCGGACTTCCTGGTCCAGCCCATCTCCTCTGGATGTGTGGGGGCGCGGCACTCAGGTGACTGTG
TCCTCCTTGGATCCAGGTGGAGGTGGAAGCGGTAGCAAAGGAGAAGAACTTTTCACTGGAGTTGTCCCAA
TTCTTGTTGAATTAGATGGTGATGTTAATGGGCACAAATTTTCTGTCCGTGGAGAGGGTGAAGGTGATGC
TACAAACGGAAAACTCACCCTTAAATTTATTTGCACTACTGGAAAACTACCTGTTCCGTGGCCAACACTT
GTCACTACTCTGACCTATGGTGTTCAATGCTTTTCCCGTTATCCGGATCACATGAAACGGCATGACTTTT
TCAAGAGTGCCATGCCCGAAGGTTATGTACAGGAACGCACTATATCTTTCAAAGATGACGGGACCTACAA
GACGCGTGCTGAAGTCAAGTTTGAAGGTGATACCCTTGTTAATCGTATCGAGTTAAAGGGTATTGATTTT
AAAGAAGATGGAAACATTCTTGGACACAAACTCGAGTACAACTTTAACTCACACAATGTATACATCACGG
CAGACAAACAAAAGAATGGAATCAAAGCTAACTTCAAAATTCGCCACAACGTTGAAGATGGTTCCGTTCA
ACTAGCAGACCATTATCAACAAAATACTCCAATTGGCGATGGCCCTGTCCTTTTACCAGACAACCATTAC
CTGTCGACACAATCTGTCCTTTCGAAAGATCCCAACGAAAAGCGTGACCACATGGTCCTTCTTGAGTTTG
TAACTGCTGCTGGGATTACACATGGCATGGATGAGCTCTACAAAGGTGGAGGTCGGACCGGTCGTACGGG
CGGTGGCGGAGGGGATGCTTTAGACGATTTTGACTTAGATATGCTTGGTTCAGACGCGTTAGACGACTTC
GACCTAGACATGTTAGGCTCAGATGCATTGGACGACTTCGATTTAGATATGTTGGGCTCCGATGCCCTAG
ATGACTTTGATCTAGATATGCTAGGTAGTGGCGGTGGCGGAGGGGCTCCAAAGAAGAAGAGAAAGGTCCG
TACGGGAGGAGGATCTCGGACCGAAGAGTACAAGCTTATCCTGAACGGTAAAACCCTGAAAGGTGAAACC
ACCACCGAAGCTGTTGACGCTGCTACCGCGGAAAAAGTTTTCAAACAGTACGCTAACGACAACGGTGTTG
ACGGTGAATGGACCTACGACGACGCTACCAAAACCTTCACGGTAACCGAAGGTGGTGGTAGCGGTGGTGG
TACTAGTCCAAAAACAAGGAGGAGGCCGCGAAGATCACAACGGAAAAGGCCGCCTACGCCATGGCCGTAA
GCTTGTCATGGGTCGTTTAAGCTGCCGATGTGCCTGCGTCGTCTGGTGCCCTCTCTCCATATGGAGGTTG
TCAAAGTATCTGCTGTTCGTGTCATGAGTCGTGTCAGTGTTGGTTTAATAATGGACCGGTTGTGTTGTGT
GTGCGTACTACCCAGAACTATGACAAATCATGAATAAGTTTGATGTTTGAAATTAAAGCCTGTGCTCATT
ATGTTCTGTCTTTCAGTTGTCTCCTAATATTTGCCTGCAGGTACTGGCTATCTACCGTTTCTTACTTAGG
AGGTGTTTGAATGCACTAAAACTAATAGTTAGTGGCTAAAATTAGTTAAAACATCCAAACACCATAGCTA
ATAGTTGAACTATTAGCTATTTTTGGAAAATTAGTTAATAGTGAGGTAGTTATTTGTTAGCTAGCTAATT
CAACTAACAATTTTTAGCCAACTAACAATTAGTTTCAGTGCATTCAAACACCCCCTTAATGTTAACGTGG
TTCTATCTACCGTGTCCTAATATATGGTTGATTGTTCGGTTTGTTGCTATGCTATTGGGTTCTGATTGCT
GCTAGTTCTTGCTGAATCCAGAAGTTCTCGTAGTATAGCTCAGATTCATATTATTTATTTGAGTGATAAG
TGATCCAGGTTATTACTATGTTAGCTAGGTTTTTTTTACAAGGATAAATTATCTGTGATCATAATTCTTA
TGAAAGCTTTATGTTTCCTGGAGGCAGTGGCATGCAATGCATGACAGCAACTTGATCACACCAGCTGAGG
TAGATACGGTAACAAGGTTCTTAAATCTGTTCACCAAATCATTGGAGAACACACATACACATTCTTGCCA
GTCTTGGTTAGAGAAATTTCATGACAAAATGCCAAAGCTGTCTTGACTCTTCACTTTTGGCCATGAGTCG
TGACTTAGTTTGGTTTAATGGACCGGTTCTCCTAGCTTGCGCT
Features (pLannotate 1.2.2; 8 found; start..end, strand, type, name):
     71..171     +  promoter       AmpR promoter: bla
    172..1032    +  CDS            AmpR: β-lactamase; bla; confers resistance to ampicillin, carbenicillin, and related antibiotics
   1239..1827    +  rep_origin     ori: high-copy-number ColE1/pMB1/pBR322/pUC origin of replication
   2511..2876    +  CDS            HVM20_MOUSE: Experimental evidence at protein level: Swiss-Prot protein existence level 1. From Mus musculus (Mouse).
   2904..3614    +  CDS            Superfolder GFP: Superfolder GFP is a basic (constitutively fluorescent) green fluorescent protein published in 2005, derived from Aequorea victoria. It is reported to be a very rapidly-maturing weak dimer.
   3663..3685    +  CDS            VP48 (fragment): 3 tandem repeats of the minimal activation domain of herpes simplex virus VP16 (Cheng et al., 2013)
   3879..4040    +  CDS            GB1: B1 domain of Streptococcal protein G effective as a solubilizing fusion partner (Cheng and Patel, 2004)
   4068..4118    +  CDS            Rex NLS: nuclear localization signal from the human T-cell leukemia virus type 1 (HTLV-1) Rex protein
