[The description below was written by a language model from this plasmid's Addgene catalogue record and pLannotate feature annotations shown in this document.]
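Description:
pMOD_D-CmYLCV-NbGP41P-sfGFP-VP64-GB1 is a MoClo level 1 "Module D" plasmid for modular Golden Gate assembly of plant expression constructs, built on the small pJC228 backbone (about 2 kb of a 5,083 bp total). It is propagated in E. coli as a high-copy plasmid through a ColE1/pUC-type origin and selected with ampicillin via the bla β-lactamase gene and its native promoter. The insert was introduced through BsaI sites that were destroyed during cloning, as is typical of Type IIS assembly. As a level 1 module, it is meant to be combined with other transcription units in a higher-level vector rather than used as a final plant transformation vector. No plant selection marker or T-DNA elements appear in the annotation.

The payload is a single transcription unit. According to the catalogue fields, it is driven by the CmYLCV (Cestrum yellow leaf curling virus) promoter and ended by a ZmUBI terminator, though the automated feature table annotates neither element. The coding region is a fusion of NbGP41P, a llama-derived nanobody that recognises the gp41 peptide, with superfolder GFP, the VP64 activation domain derived from herpes simplex virus VP16, and the GB1 solubility domain of streptococcal protein G. The annotation software labels the nanobody segment as a mouse immunoglobulin heavy-chain variable region, which reflects sequence similarity rather than its recorded origin, and it detects VP64 only as a short VP16-repeat fragment. It also finds a Rex nuclear localization signal downstream of GB1. This protein is the effector arm of the MoonTag programmable transcriptional activator. In that system the nanobody fusion is recruited in multiple copies to a peptide array on a DNA-targeting partner supplied from another module, which concentrates VP64 at a target promoter to activate genes in plants, while sfGFP allows visualisation of the fusion.
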