Addgene plasmid #202010: pMOD_D-CmYLCV-NbGP41P-sfGFP-VP64-GB1
Purpose: Moclo level 1 - Module D, Promoter: CmYLCV, Gene: NbGP41P-sfGFP-VP64-GB1, Terminator: ZmUBI
Depositing lab: Michael Smanski. Depositing organization: University of Minnesota. Publication: Efficient gene activation in plants by the MoonTag programmable transcriptional activator. Casas-Mollano JA, Zinselmeier MH, Sychla A, Smanski MJ. Nucleic Acids Res. 2023 Jul 21;51(13):7083-7093. doi: 10.1093/nar/gkad458. PubMed 37254802.
Backbone
  Vector backbone: pJC228
  Backbone size w/o insert (bp): 2019
  Total vector size (bp): 5083
  Vector type: Synthetic Biology ; MoClo level 1 vector
Growth in bacteria
  Bacterial resistance: Ampicillin, 100 μg/mL
  Growth temperature: 37°C
  Growth strain: DH5alpha
  Copy number: High Copy
Gene/Insert
  Gene/Insert name: NbGP41P-sfGFP-VP64-GB1
  Species: Synthetic; Lama glama, herpes simplex virus
  Promoter: CmYLCV
  Tag / fusion protein: sfGFP; GB1
  Cloning method: Restriction Enzyme; 5′ cloning site BsaI (destroyed during cloning); 3′ cloning site BsaI (destroyed during cloning)
  Sequencing primers: 5′ gcgagtcagtgagcgaggaagc
Terms and licenses: Academic/Nonprofit Terms; Industry Terms: Not Available to Industry
How to cite: pMOD_D-CmYLCV-NbGP41P-sfGFP-VP64-GB1 was a gift from Michael Smanski (Addgene plasmid # 202010 ; http://n2t.net/addgene:202010 ; RRID:Addgene_202010)
